Addgene plasmid #187257: pLL5.0 shCAV1-NLS-mCherry
Purpose: Lentiviral expression of shRNA targeting Caveolin1 and NLS-mCherry
Depositing lab: Alpha Yap. Depositing organization: University of Queensland, Institute for Molecular Bioscience. Publication: Caveolin-1 influences epithelial collective cell migration via FMNL2 formin. Katsuno-Kambe H, Parton RG, Yap AS, Teo JL. Biol Cell. 2021 Feb;113(2):107-117. doi: 10.1111/boc.202000116. Epub 2020 Nov 25. PubMed 33169848.
Backbone
  Vector backbone: pLL5.0
  Backbone size w/o insert (bp): 7917
  Vector type: Lentiviral
Growth in bacteria
  Bacterial resistance: Ampicillin, 100 μg/mL
  Growth temperature: 37°C
  Growth strain: NEB Stable
  Copy number: High Copy
Gene/Insert
  Gene/Insert name: ShRNA for Caveolin-1
  gRNA/shRNA sequence: GCATCTTTCTCTCTGTTAA
  Species: M. musculus (mouse)
  Insert size (bp): 59
  Entrez Gene: Cav1 (a.k.a. Cav, Cav-1)
  Promoter: U6
  Tag / fusion protein: NLS-mCherry (C terminal on insert)
  Cloning method: Restriction Enzyme; 5′ cloning site Hpa1 (destroyed during cloning); 3′ cloning site Xho1 (not destroyed)
  Sequencing primers: 5′ mU6 Forward Primer; 3′ mCherry-R
Resource information
  A portion of this plasmid was derived from a plasmid made by: Plasmid made by Jessica Teo
Terms and licenses: Academic/Nonprofit Terms; Industry Terms: Not Available to Industry
How to cite: pLL5.0 shCAV1-NLS-mCherry was a gift from Alpha Yap (Addgene plasmid # 187257 ; http://n2t.net/addgene:187257 ; RRID:Addgene_187257)
