[The description below was written by a language model from this plasmid's Addgene catalogue record and pLannotate feature annotations shown in this document.]
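Description:
pLL5.0 shCAV1-NLS-mCherry is an HIV-1-based lentiviral transfer plasmid built on the pLL5.0 (LentiLox-type) backbone, designed to knock down mouse Caveolin-1 (Cav1) while marking transduced cells with a red nuclear fluorescent reporter. It is maintained in bacteria through a high-copy ColE1/pUC-type origin and an ampicillin resistance gene (β-lactamase with its own promoter). The record specifies a recombination-tolerant strain, which is the usual choice for repeat-containing lentiviral plasmids.

The viral genome is transcribed from a CMV enhancer/promoter fused to a truncated 5' LTR. It carries the Ψ packaging signal with a gag fragment, the RRE for Rev-dependent nuclear export, the cPPT/CTS, a WPRE to boost transcript expression, and a truncated 3' LTR preceded by a nef fragment.

The payload has two units. A mouse U6 RNA polymerase III promoter drives a 59 bp short hairpin insert directed against Cav1, cloned between HpaI (destroyed) and XhoI sites. Downstream, a murine embryonic stem cell virus LTR serves as an internal promoter for the mCherry reporter. This LTR-reporter cassette is flanked by two loxP sites, so Cre could in principle excise it.

The catalogue describes the reporter as NLS-mCherry, but the feature annotation of the sequenced plasmid detects a human histone H2B coding sequence directly upstream of mCherry. Nuclear localisation may therefore come from an H2B fusion rather than a short NLS peptide, although the record does not resolve this. The reporter is also a separate transcription unit, not a literal tag on the shRNA.

The associated work concerns Caveolin-1 in epithelial collective cell migration, where the nuclear label would help identify and follow knockdown cells.
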