Features (pLannotate 1.2.2; 25 found; start..end, strand, type, name):
     40..92      -  misc_feature   bom (fragment): basis of mobility region from pBR322
    247..626     +  enhancer       CMV enhancer: human cytomegalovirus immediate early enhancer
    627..826     +  promoter       CMV promoter: human cytomegalovirus (CMV) immediate early promoter
    844..1024    +  LTR            5' LTR (truncated): truncated 5' long terminal repeat (LTR) from HIV-1
   1071..1196    +  misc_feature   HIV-1 Ψ: packaging signal of human immunodeficiency virus type 1
   1180..1518    +  CDS            HIV-1 gag (fragment): gag protein from human immunodeficiency virus 1; gag
   1693..1926    +  misc_feature   RRE: The Rev response element (RRE) of HIV-1 allows for Rev-dependent mRNA export from the nucleus to the cytoplasm.
   2303..2403    +  CDS            Rev (fragment): human immunodeficiency virus 1 (HIV-1) Rev protein; rev; enhances nuclear export of unspliced and incompletely spliced viral mRNAs
   2453..2570    +  misc_feature   cPPT/CTS: central polypurine tract and central termination sequence of HIV-1
   2625..2937    +  promoter       U6 promoter: RNA polymerase III promoter for mouse U6 snRNA (Das et al., 1988)
   2992..3017    -  misc_feature   MCS (fragment): pBluescript multiple cloning site
   3052..3085    +  protein_bind   loxP: Cre-mediated recombination occurs in the 8-bp core sequence (GCATACAT). Cre recombinase
   3114..3627    +  LTR            5' LTR: 5' long terminal repeat from murine embryonic stem cell virus
   3627..3654    +  misc_feature   MCS (fragment): multiple cloning site
   3655..4032    +  CDS            H2B (sequence withheld): human histone H2B; HIST1H2BJ
   4054..4763    +  CDS            mCherry (fragment): monomeric derivative of DsRed fluorescent protein (Shaner et al., 2004) mammalian codon-optimized
   4829..4862    +  protein_bind   loxP: Cre-mediated recombination occurs in the 8-bp core sequence (GCATACAT). Cre recombinase
   4895..4918    +  misc_feature   MCS (fragment): pBluescript multiple cloning site
   4918..5504    +  misc_feature   WPRE: woodchuck hepatitis virus posttranscriptional regulatory element
   5505..5524    +  misc_feature   MCS (fragment): pBluescript multiple cloning site
   5526..6026    +  CDS            nef (fragment): NEF_HV1LA - Experimental evidence at protein level: Swiss-Prot protein existence level 1. Extracellular Nef protein targets CD4(+) T-lymphocytes for apoptosis by interacting with CXCR4 surface receptors. From Human immunodeficiency virus type 1 group M subtype B (isolate Lai) (HIV-1).
   6033..6213    +  LTR            5' LTR (truncated): truncated 5' long terminal repeat (LTR) from HIV-1
   6275..6863    -  rep_origin     ori: high-copy-number ColE1/pMB1/pBR322/pUC origin of replication
   7034..7894    -  CDS            AmpR: β-lactamase; bla; confers resistance to ampicillin, carbenicillin, and related antibiotics
   7895..7999    -  promoter       AmpR promoter: bla
>Addgene plasmid #187257 | pLL5.0 shCAV1-NLS-mCherry | addgene full sequence | sequence record 373164 | Addgene NGS Result
CCACCTGACGTCGACGGATCGGGAGATCTCCCGATCCCCTATGGTGCACTCTCAGTACAATCTGCTCTGA
TGCCGCATAGTTAAGCCAGTATCTGCTCCCTGCTTGTGTGTTGGAGGTCGCTGAGTAGTGCGCGAGCAAA
ATTTAAGCTACAACAAGGCAAGGCTTGACCGACAATTGCATGAAGAATCTGCTTAGGGTTAGGCGTTTTG
CGCTGCTTCGCGATGTACGGGCCAGATATACGCGTTGACATTGATTATTGACTAGTTATTAATAGTAATC
AATTACGGGGTCATTAGTTCATAGCCCATATATGGAGTTCCGCGTTACATAACTTACGGTAAATGGCCCG
CCTGGCTGACCGCCCAACGACCCCCGCCCATTGACGTCAATAATGACGTATGTTCCCATAGTAACGCCAA
TAGGGACTTTCCATTGACGTCAATGGGTGGAGTATTTACGGTAAACTGCCCACTTGGCAGTACATCAAGT
GTATCATATGCCAAGTACGCCCCCTATTGACGTCAATGACGGTAAATGGCCCGCCTGGCATTATGCCCAG
TACATGACCTTATGGGACTTTCCTACTTGGCAGTACATCTACGTATTAGTCATCGCTATTACCATGGTGA
TGCGGTTTTGGCAGTACATCAATGGGCGTGGATAGCGGTTTGACTCACGGGGATTTCCAAGTCTCCACCC
CATTGACGTCAATGGGAGTTTGTTTTGGCACCAAAATCAACGGGACTTTCCAAAATGTCGTAACAACTCC
GCCCCATTGACGCAAATGGGCGGTAGGCGTGTACGGTGGGAGGTCTATATAAGCAGCGCGTTTTGCCTGT
ACTGGGTCTCTCTGGTTAGACCAGATCTGAGCCTGGGAGCTCTCTGGCTAACTAGGGAACCCACTGCTTA
AGCCTCAATAAAGCTTGCCTTGAGTGCTTCAAGTAGTGTGTGCCCGTCTGTTGTGTGACTCTGGTAACTA
GAGATCCCTCAGACCCTTTTAGTCAGTGTGGAAAATCTCTAGCAGTGGCGCCCGAACAGGGACTTGAAAG
CGAAAGGGAAACCAGAGGAGCTCTCTCGACGCAGGACTCGGCTTGCTGAAGCGCGCACGGCAAGAGGCGA
GGGGCGGCGACTGGTGAGTACGCCAAAAATTTTGACTAGCGGAGGCTAGAAGGAGAGAGATGGGTGCGAG
AGCGTCAGTATTAAGCGGGGGAGAATTAGATCGCGATGGGAAAAAATTCGGTTAAGGCCAGGGGGAAAGA
AAAAATATAAATTAAAACATATAGTATGGGCAAGCAGGGAGCTAGAACGATTCGCAGTTAATCCTGGCCT
GTTAGAAACATCAGAAGGCTGTAGACAAATACTGGGACAGCTACAACCATCCCTTCAGACAGGATCAGAA
GAACTTAGATCATTATATAATACAGTAGCAACCCTCTATTGTGTGCATCAAAGGATAGAGATAAAAGACA
CCAAGGAAGCTTTAGACAAGATAGAGGAAGAGCAAAACAAAAGTAAGACCACCGCACAGCAAGCGGCCGG
CCGCTGATCTTCAGACCTGGAGGAGGAGATATGAGGGACAATTGGAGAAGTGAATTATATAAATATAAAG
TAGTAAAAATTGAACCATTAGGAGTAGCACCCACCAAGGCAAAGAGAAGAGTGGTGCAGAGAGAAAAAAG
AGCAGTGGGAATAGGAGCTTTGTTCCTTGGGTTCTTGGGAGCAGCAGGAAGCACTATGGGCGCAGCGTCA
ATGACGCTGACGGTACAGGCCAGACAATTATTGTCTGGTATAGTGCAGCAGCAGAACAATTTGCTGAGGG
CTATTGAGGCGCAACAGCATCTGTTGCAACTCACAGTCTGGGGCATCAAGCAGCTCCAGGCAAGAATCCT
GGCTGTGGAAAGATACCTAAAGGATCAACAGCTCCTGGGGATTTGGGGTTGCTCTGGAAAACTCATTTGC
ACCACTGCTGTGCCTTGGAATGCTAGTTGGAGTAATAAATCTCTGGAACAGATTTGGAATCACACGACCT
GGATGGAGTGGGACAGAGAAATTAACAATTACACAAGCTTAATACACTCCTTAATTGAAGAATCGCAAAA
CCAGCAAGAAAAGAATGAACAAGAATTATTGGAATTAGATAAATGGGCAAGTTTGTGGAATTGGTTTAAC
ATAACAAATTGGCTGTGGTATATAAAATTATTCATAATGATAGTAGGAGGCTTGGTAGGTTTAAGAATAG
TTTTTGCTGTACTTTCTATAGTGAATAGAGTTAGGCAGGGATATTCACCATTATCGTTTCAGACCCACCT
CCCAACCCCGAGGGGACCCGACAGGCCCGAAGGAATAGAAGAAGAAGGTGGAGAGAGAGACAGAGACAGA
TCCATTCGATTAGTGAACGGATCGGCACTGCGTGCGCCAATTCTGCAGACAAATGGCAGTATTCATCCAC
AATTTTAAAAGAAAAGGGGGGATTGGGGGGTACAGTGCAGGGGAAAGAATAGTAGACATAATAGCAACAG
ACATACAAACTAAAGAATTACAAAAACAAATTACAAAAATTCAAAATTTTCGGGTTTATTACAGGGACAG
CAGAGATCCAGTTTGGTTAGTACCGCGCTCTAGAGATCCGACGCGCCATCTCTAGGCCCGCGCCGGCCCC
CTCGCACAGACTTGTGGGAGAAGCTCGGCTACTCCCCTGCCCCGGTTAATTTGCATATAATATTTCCTAG
TAACTATAGAGGCTTAATGTGCGATAAAAGACAGATAATCTGTTCTTTTTAATACTAGCTACATTTTACA
TGATAGGCTTGGATTTCTATAAGAGATACAAATACTAAATTATTATTTTAAAAAACAGCACAAAAGGAAA
CTCACCCTAACTGTAAAGTAATTGTGTGTTTTGAGACTATAAATATCCCTTGGAGAAAAGCCTTGTTTGC
ATCTTTCTCTCTGTTAATTCAAGAGATTAACAGAGAGAAAGATGCTTTTTTCTCGAGGTCGACGGTATCG
ATAAGCTCGCTTCACGAGATTCCAGCAGGTCGAGGGACCTAATAACTTCGTATAGCATACATTATACGAA
GTTATATTAAGGGTTCCAAGCTTAAGCGGCCGCTGAAAGACCCCACCTGTAGGTTTGGCAAGCTAGCTTA
AGTAACGCCATTTTGCAAGGCATGGAAAATACATAACTGAGAATAGAGAAGTTCAGATCAAGGTTAGGAA
CAGAGAGACAGCAGAATATGGGCCAAACAGGATATCTGTGGTAAGCAGTTCCTGCCCCGGCTCAGGGCCA
AGAACAGATGGTCCCCAGATGCGGTCCCGCCCTCAGCAGTTTCTAGAGAACCATCAGATGTTTCCAGGGT
GCCCCAAGGACCTGAAATGACCCTGTGCCTTATTTGAACTAACCAATCAGTTCGCTTCTCGCTTCTGTTC
GCGCGCTTCTGCTCCCCGAGCTCAATAAAAGAGCCCACAACCCCTCACTCGGCGCGCCAGTCCTCCGATA
GACTGCGTCGCCCGGGTACCCGTATTCCCAATAAAGCCTCTTGCTGTTTGCATCCGAATCGTGGACTCGC
TGATCCTTGGGAGGGTCTCCTCAGATTGATTGACTGCCCACCTCGGGGGTCTTTCATCGAATTCTGCAGT
CGACGGTACCGCGG
[378 nt withheld, positions 3655-4032]
GGGGATCCACCGGTCGCCACCATGGTGAGCATGGACGAGGAGGATAACATGGCCATCATCAAGGAGTTCA
TGCGCTTCAAGGTGCACATGGAGGGCTCCGTGAACGGCCACGAGTTCGAGATCGAGGGCGAGGGCGAGGG
CCGCCCCTACGAGGGCACCCAGACCGCCAAGCTGAAGGTGACCAAGGGTGGCCCCCTGCCCTTCGCCTGG
GACATCCTGTCCCCTCAGTTCATGTACGGCTCCAAGGCCTACGTGAAGCACCCCGCCGACATCCCCGACT
ACTTGAAGCTGTCCTTCCCCGAGGGCTTCAAGTGGGAGCGCGTGATGAACTTCGAGGACGGCGGCGTGGT
GACCGTGACCCAGGACTCCTCCCTGCAGGACGGCGAGTTCATCTACAAGGTGAAGCTGCGCGGCACCAAC
TTCCCCTCCGACGGCCCCGTAATGCAGAAGAAGACCATGGGCTGGGAGGCCTCCTCCGAGCGGATGTACC
CCGAGGACGGCGCCCTGAAGGGCGAGATCAAGCAGAGGCTGAAGCTGAAGGACGGCGGCCACTACGACGC
TGAGGTCAAGACCACCTACAAGGCCAAGAAGCCCGTGCAGCTGCCCGGCGCCTACAACGTCAACATCAAG
TTGGACATCACCTCCCACAACGAGGACTACACCATCGTGGAACAGTACGAACGCGCCGAGGGCCGCCACT
CCACCGGCGGCATGGACGAGCTGTACAAGTAAAGCGGCCGCGACTCTAGATCATAATCAGCCATACCACC
CTGCAGGCAATTCGTCGAGGGACCTAATAACTTCGTATAGCATACATTATACGAAGTTATACATGTTTAA
GGGTTCCGGTTCCACTAGGTACAATTCGATATCAAGCTTATCGATAATCAACCTCTGGATTACAAAATTT
GTGAAAGATTGACTGGTATTCTTAACTATGTTGCTCCTTTTACGCTATGTGGATACGCTGCTTTAATGCC
TTTGTATCATGCTATTGCTTCCCGTATGGCTTTCATTTTCTCCTCCTTGTATAAATCCTGGTTGCTGTCT
CTTTATGAGGAGTTGTGGCCCGTTGTCAGGCAACGTGGCGTGGTGTGCACTGTGTTTGCTGACGCAACCC
CCACTGGTTGGGGCATTGCCACCACCTGTCAGCTCCTTTCCGGGACTTTCGCTTTCCCCCTCCCTATTGC
CACGGCGGAACTCATCGCCGCCTGCCTTGCCCGCTGCTGGACAGGGGCTCGGCTGTTGGGCACTGACAAT
TCCGTGGTGTTGTCGGGGAAATCATCGTCCTTTCCTTGGCTGCTCGCCTGTGTTGCCACCTGGATTCTGC
GCGGGACGTCCTTCTGCTACGTCCCTTCGGCCCTCAATCCAGCGGACCTTCCTTCCCGGCCTGCTGCCGG
CTCTGCGGCCTCTTCCGCGTCTTCGCCTTCGCCCTCAGACGAGTCGGATCTCCCTTTGGGCCGCCTCCCC
GCATCGATACCGTCGACCTCGATCGAGACCTAGAAAAACATGGAGCAATCACAAGTAGCAATACAGCAGC
TACCAATGCTGATTGTGCCTGGCTAGAAGCACAAGAGGAGGAGGAGGTGGGTTTTCCAGTCACACCTCAG
GTACCTTTAAGACCAATGACTTACAAGGCAGCTGTAGATCTTAGCCACTTTTTAAAAGAAAAGGGGGGAC
TGGAAGGGCTAATTCACTCCCAACGAAGACAAGATATCCTTGATCTGTGGATCTACCACACACAAGGCTA
CTTCCCTGATTGGCAGAACTACACACCAGGGCCAGGGATCAGATATCCACTGACCTTTGGATGGTGCTAC
AAGCTAGTACCAGTTGAGCAAGAGAAGGTAGAAGAAGCCAATGAAGGAGAGAACACCCGCTTGTTACACC
CTGTGAGCCTGCATGGGATGGATGACCCGGAGAGAGAAGTATTAGAGTGGAGGTTTGACAGCCGCCTAGC
ATTTCATCACATGGCCCGAGAGCTGCATCCGGACTGTACTGGGTCTCTCTGGTTAGACCAGATCTGAGCC
TGGGAGCTCTCTGGCTAACTAGGGAACCCACTGCTTAAGCCTCAATAAAGCTTGCCTTGAGTGCTTCAAG
TAGTGTGTGCCCGTCTGTTGTGTGACTCTGGTAACTAGAGATCCCTCAGACCCTTTTAGTCAGTGTGGAA
AATCTCTAGCAGCATGTGAGCAAAAGGCCAGCAAAAGGCCAGGAACCGTAAAAAGGCCGCGTTGCTGGCG
TTTTTCCATAGGCTCCGCCCCCCTGACGAGCATCACAAAAATCGACGCTCAAGTCAGAGGTGGCGAAACC
CGACAGGACTATAAAGATACCAGGCGTTTCCCCCTGGAAGCTCCCTCGTGCGCTCTCCTGTTCCGACCCT
GCCGCTTACCGGATACCTGTCCGCCTTTCTCCCTTCGGGAAGCGTGGCGCTTTCTCATAGCTCACGCTGT
AGGTATCTCAGTTCGGTGTAGGTCGTTCGCTCCAAGCTGGGCTGTGTGCACGAACCCCCCGTTCAGCCCG
ACCGCTGCGCCTTATCCGGTAACTATCGTCTTGAGTCCAACCCGGTAAGACACGACTTATCGCCACTGGC
AGCAGCCACTGGTAACAGGATTAGCAGAGCGAGGTATGTAGGCGGTGCTACAGAGTTCTTGAAGTGGTGG
CCTAACTACGGCTACACTAGAAGAACAGTATTTGGTATCTGCGCTCTGCTGAAGCCAGTTACCTTCGGAA
AAAGAGTTGGTAGCTCTTGATCCGGCAAACAAACCACCGCTGGTAGCGGTGGTTTTTTTGTTTGCAAGCA
GCAGATTACGCGCAGAAAAAAAGGATCTCAAGAAGATCCTTTGATCTTTTCTACGGGGTCTGACGCTCAG
TGGAACGAAAACTCACGTTAAGGGATTTTGGTCATGAGATTATCAAAAAGGATCTTCACCTAGATCCTTT
TAAATTAAAAATGAAGTTTTAAATCAATCTAAAGTATATATGAGTAAACTTGGTCTGACAGTTACCAATG
CTTAATCAGTGAGGCACCTATCTCAGCGATCTGTCTATTTCGTTCATCCATAGTTGCCTGACTCCCCGTC
GTGTAGATAACTACGATACGGGAGGGCTTACCATCTGGCCCCAGTGCTGCAATGATACCGCGAGACCCAC
GCTCACCGGCTCCAGATTTATCAGCAATAAACCAGCCAGCCGGAAGGGCCGAGCGCAGAAGTGGTCCTGC
AACTTTATCCGCCTCCATCCAGTCTATTAATTGTTGCCGGGAAGCTAGAGTAAGTAGTTCGCCAGTTAAT
AGTTTGCGCAACGTTGTTGCCATTGCTACAGGCATCGTGGTGTCACGCTCGTCGTTTGGTATGGCTTCAT
TCAGCTCCGGTTCCCAACGATCAAGGCGAGTTACATGATCCCCCATGTTGTGCAAAAAAGCGGTTAGCTC
CTTCGGTCCTCCGATCGTTGTCAGAAGTAAGTTGGCCGCAGTGTTATCACTCATGGTTATGGCAGCACTG
CATAATTCTCTTACTGTCATGCCATCCGTAAGATGCTTTTCTGTGACTGGTGAGTACTCAACCAAGTCAT
TCTGAGAATAGTGTATGCGGCGACCGAGTTGCTCTTGCCCGGCGTCAATACGGGATAATACCGCGCCACA
TAGCAGAACTTTAAAAGTGCTCATCATTGGAAAACGTTCTTCGGGGCGAAAACTCTCAAGGATCTTACCG
CTGTTGAGATCCAGTTCGATGTAACCCACTCGTGCACCCAACTGATCTTCAGCATCTTTTACTTTCACCA
GCGTTTCTGGGTGAGCAAAAACAGGAAGGCAAAATGCCGCAAAAAAGGGAATAAGGGCGACACGGAAATG
TTGAATACTCATACTCTTCCTTTTTCAATATTATTGAAGCATTTATCAGGGTTATTGTCTCATGAGCGGA
TACATATTTGAATGTATTTAGAAAAATAAACAAATAGGGGTTCCGCGCACATTTCCCCGAAAAGTG
